>Addgene plasmid #233444 | LSM0253 (PB)EF1a-ADAR2dd-MCP-T2A-PuroR-P2A-BFP | addgene full sequence | sequence record 467435 | Addgene NGS Result
TGTCTATTTCGTTCATCCATAGTTGCCTGACTCCCCGTCGTGTAGATAACTACGATACGGGAGGGCTTAC
CATCTGGCCCCAGTGCTGCAATGATACCGCGAGACCCACGCTCACCGGCTCCAGATTTATCAGCAATAAA
CCAGCCAGCCGGAAGGGCCGAGCGCAGAAGTGGTCCTGCAACTTTATCCGCCTCCATCCAGTCTATTAAT
TGTTGCCGGGAAGCTAGAGTAAGTAGTTCGCCAGTTAATAGTTTGCGCAACGTTGTTGCCATTGCTACAG
GCATCGTGGTGTCACGCTCGTCGTTTGGTATGGCTTCATTCAGCTCCGGTTCCCAACGATCAAGGCGAGT
TACATGATCCCCCATGTTGTGCAAAAAAGCGGTTAGCTCCTTCGGTCCTCCGATCGTTGTCAGAAGTAAG
TTGGCCGCAGTGTTATCACTCATGGTTATGGCAGCACTGCATAATTCTCTTACTGTCATGCCATCCGTAA
GATGCTTTTCTGTGACTGGTGAGTACTCAACCAAGTCATTCTGAGAATAGTGTATGCGGCGACCGAGTTG
CTCTTGCCCGGCGTCAATACGGGATAATACCGCGCCACATAGCAGAACTTTAAAAGTGCTCATCATTGGA
AAACGTTCTTCGGGGCGAAAACTCTCAAGGATCTTACCGCTGTTGAGATCCAGTTCGATGTAACCCACTC
GTGCACCCAACTGATCTTCAGCATCTTTTACTTTCACCAGCGTTTCTGGGTGAGCAAAAACAGGAAGGCA
AAATGCCGCAAAAAAGGGAATAAGGGCGACACGGAAATGTTGAATACTCATACTCTTCCTTTTTCAATAT
TATTGAAGCATTTATCAGGGTTATTGTCTCATGAGCGGATACATATTTGAATGTATTTAGAAAAATAAAC
AAATAGGGGTTCCGCGCACATTTCCCCGAAAAGTGCCACCTAAATTGTAAGCGTTAATATTTTGTTAAAA
TTCGCGTTAAATTTTTGTTAAATCAGCTCATTTTTTAACCAATAGGCCGAAATCGGCAAAATCCCTTATA
AATCAAAAGAATAGACCGAGATAGGGT
[37 nt withheld, positions 1078-1114]
AAAGAACGTGGACTCCAACGTCAAAGG
[49 nt withheld, positions 1142-1190]
T
[91 nt withheld, positions 1192-1282]
G
[124 nt withheld, positions 1284-1407]
CCCATTCGCCATTCAGGCTGCGCAACTGTTGGGAAGGGCGATCGGTGCGGGCCTCTTCGCTATTACGCCA
GCTGGCGAAAGGGGGATGTGCTGCAAGGCGATTAAGTTGGGTAACGCCAGGGTTTTCCCAGTCACGACGT
TGTAAAACGACGGCCAGTGAGCGCGCCTCGTTCATTCACGTTTTTGAACCCGTGGAGGACGGGCAGACTC
GCGGTGCAAATGTGTTTTACAGCGTGATGGAGCAGATGAAGATGCTCGACACGCTGCAGAACACGCAGCT
AGATTAACCCTAGAAAGATAATCATATTGTGACGTACGTTAAAGATAATCATGTGTAAAATTGACGCATG
TGTTTTATCGGTCTGTATATCGAGGTTTATTTATTAATTTGAATAGATATTAAGTTTTATTATATTTACA
CTTACATACTAATAATAAATTCAACAAACAATTTATTTATGTTTATTTATTTATTAAAAAAAACAAAAAC
TCAAAATTTCTTCTATAAAGTAACAAAACTTTTATGAGGGACAGCCCCCCCCCAAAGCCCCCAGGGATGT
AATTACGTCCCTCCCCCGCTAGGGGGCAGCAGCGAGCCGCCCGGGGCTCCGCTCCGGTCCGGCGCTCCCC
CCGCATCCCCGAGCCGGCAGCGTGCGGGGACAGCCCGGGCACGGGGAAGGTGGCACGGGATCGCTTTCCT
CTGAACGCTTCTCGCTGCTCTTTGAGCCTGCAGACACCTGGGGGGATACGGGGAAAAGGCCTCCACGGCC
ACTAGTTTCGCACGATTGCACCTTGGGAGCCTTAACCGCTTTTGAATGTCCGTCTTAGTTAATCCCTAAT
TGAACGCTCCAAAAGGTGACTTCCAATAGGGATTTATTCCTTTTAAAATTAACGGCATAATCGTGCCGCC
GAATGCAACCTCGATCGAGCCGGGCTCCGGTGCCCGTCAGTGGGCAGAGCGCACATCGCCCACAGTCCCC
GAGAAGTTGGGGGGAGGGGTCGGCAATTGAACCGGTGCCTAGAGAAGGTGGCGCGGGGTAAACTGGGAAA
GTGATGTCGTGTACTGGCTCCGCCTTTTTCCCGAGGGTGGGGGAGAACCGTATATAAGTGCAGTAGTCGC
CGTGAACGTTCTTTTTCGCAACGGGTTTGCCGCCAGAACACAGGTAAGTGCCGTGTGTGGTTCCCGCGGG
CCTGGCCTCTTTACGGGTTATGGCCCTTGCGTGCCTTGAATTACTTCCACCTGGCTGCAGTACGTGATTC
TTGATCCCGAGCTTCGGGTTGGAAGTGGGTGGGAGAGTTCGAGGCCTTGCGCTTAAGGAGCCCCTTCGCC
TCGTGCTTGAGTTGAGGCCTGGCCTGGGCGCTGGGGCCGCCGCGTGCGAATCTGGTGGCACCTTCGCGCC
TGTCTCGCTGCTTTCGATAAGTCTCTAGCCATTTAAAATTTTTGATGACCTGCTGCGACGCTTTTTTTCT
GGCAAGATAGTCTTGTAAATGCGGGCCAAGATCTGCACACTGGTATTTCGGTTTTTGGGGCCGCGGGCGG
CGACGGGGCCCGTGCGTCCCAGCGCACATGTTCGGCGAGGCGGGGCCTGCGAGCGCGGCCACCGAGAATC
GGACGGGGGTAGTCTCAAGCTGGCCGGCCTGCTCTGGTGCCTGGCCTCGCGCCGCCGTGTATCGCCCCGC
CCTGGGCGGCAAGGCTGGCCCGGTCGGCACCAGTTGCGTGAGCGGAAAGATGGCCGCTTCCCGGCCCTGC
TGCAGGGAGCTCAAAATGGAGGACGCGGCGCTCGGGAGAGCGGGCGGGTGAGTCACCCACACAAAGGAAA
AGGGCCTTTCCGTCCTCAGCCGTCGCTTCATGTGACTCCACGGAGTACCGGGCGCCGTCCAGGCACCTCG
ATTAGTTCTCGAGCTTTTGGAGTACGTCGTCTTTAGGTTGGGGGGAGGGGTTTTATGCGATGGAGTTTCC
CCACACTGAGTGGGTGGAGACTGAAGTTAGGCCAGCTTGGCACTTGATGTAATTCTCCTTGGAATTTGCC
CTTTTTGAGTTTGGATCTTGGTTCATTCTCAAGCCTCAGACAGTGGTTCAAAGTTTTTTTCTTCCATTTC
AGGTGTCGTGAATCTAGAAGCCACCATGTTGCACTTGGATCAAACGCCATCTCGCCAGCCTATTCCCAGT
GAGGGTCTTCAGCTGCATTTACCGCAGGTTTTAGCTGACGCTGTCTCACGCCTGGTCCTGGGTAAGTTTG
GTGACCTGACCGACAACTTCTCCTCCCCTCACGCTCGCAGAAAAGTGCTGGCTGGAGTCGTCATGACAAC
AGGCACAGATGTTAAAGATGCCAAGGTGATAAGTGTTTCTACAGGAACAAAATGTATTAATGGTGAATAC
ATGAGTGATCGTGGCCTTGCATTAAATGACTGCCATGCAGAAATAATATCTCGGAGATCCTTGCTCAGAT
TTCTTTATACACAACTTGAGCTTTACTTAAATAACAAAGATGATCAAAAAAGATCCATCTTTCAGAAATC
AGAGCGAGGGGGGTTTAGGCTGAAGGAGAATGTCCAGTTTCATCTGTACATCAGCACCTCTCCCTGTGGA
GATGCCAGAATCTTCTCACCACATGAGCCAATCCTGGAAGAACCAGCAGATAGACACCCAAATCGTAAAG
CAAGAGGACAGCTACGGACCAAAATAGAGTCTGGTCAGGGGACGATTCCAGTGCGCTCCAATGCGAGCAT
CCAAGCGTGGGACGGGGTGCTGCAAGGGGAGCGGCTGCTCACCATGTCCTGCAGTGACAAGATTGCACGC
TGGAACGTGGTGGGCATCCAGGGATCCCTGCTCAGCATTTTCGTGGAGCCCATTTACTTCTCGAGCATCA
TCCTGGGCAGCCTTTACCACGGGGACCACCTTTCCAGGGCCATGTACCAGCGGATCTCCAACATAGAGGA
CCTGCCACCTCTCTACACCCTCAACAAGCCTTTGCTCAGTGGCATCAGCAATGCAGAAGCACGGCAGCCA
GGGAAGGCCCCCAACTTCAGTGTCAACTGGACGGTAGGCGACTCCGCTATTGAGGTCATCAACGCCACGA
CTGGGAAGGATGAGCTGGGCCGCGCGTCCCGCCTGTGTAAGCACGCGTTGTACTGTCGCTGGATGCGTGT
GCACGGCAAGGTTCCCTCCCACTTACTACGCTCCAAGATTACCAAACCCAACGTGTACCATGAGTCCAAG
CTGGCGGCAAAGGAGTACCAGGCCGCCAAGGCGCGTCTGTTCACAGCCTTCATCAAGGCGGGGCTGGGGG
CCTGGGTGGAGAAGCCCACCGAGCAGGACCAGTTCTCACTCACGCCCGGTACCGGTGGCGGAACCGGTGG
CGGGGCTATGGCGAGCAACTTTACGCAATTTGTGTTGGTTGACAATGGTGGCACCGGAGACGTAACTGTT
GCGCCGAGCAATTTTGCGAACGGGATTGCAGAATGGATAAGTAGTAACAGCCGGAGTCAGGCATATAAAG
TCACATGCTCAGTTCGCCAAAGTTCCGCACAGAACCGAAAATATACCATAAAGGTAGAAGTGCCAAAAGG
GGCGTGGCGATCTTATCTTAATATGGAGCTTACGATCCCAATCTTTGCGACTAATTCAGACTGCGAGCTG
ATTGTCAAGGCCATGCAAGGTCTTTTGAAAGACGGTAACCCGATTCCCTCTGCGATCGCCGCCAACTCAG
GAATATATGGTGGCGGAACCGGTGGCGGGTCCATGGCCTCCAATTTTACACAGTTTGTGCTCGTGGACAA
CGGCGGCACTGGAGACGTCACAGTAGCTCCAAGTAACTTTGCGAATGGGATAGCCGAGTGGATCTCTTCC
AATTCAAGATCACAAGCCTATAAGGTGACTTGTAGTGTACGCCAATCTAGTGCCCAGAACCGGAAGTATA
CCATTAAAGTGGAGGTCCCCAAAGGTGCATGGCGCTCATACTTGAATATGGAATTGACGATTCCGATATT
TGCGACCAATAGCGACTGCGAGCTTATTGTAAAAGCCATGCAAGGACTTCTGAAAGATGGCAACCCGATA
CCTTCCGCAATCGCTGCGAATAGCGGAATTTACGCTAGCGAAGGTCGGGGGAGTTTGCTTACCTGTGGCG
ATGTCGAGGAGAATCCAGGGCCCAAGCTTATGACCGAGTACAAGCCCACGGTGCGCCTCGCCACCCGCGA
CGACGTCCCCAGGGCCGTACGCACCCTCGCCGCCGCGTTCGCCGACTACCCCGCCACGCGCCACACCGTC
GATCCGGACCGCCACATCGAGCGGGTCACCGAGCTGCAAGAACTCTTCCTCACGCGCGTCGGGCTCGACA
TCGGCAAGGTGTGGGTCGCGGACGACGGCGCCGCCGTGGCGGTCTGGACCACGCCGGAGAGCGTCGAAGC
GGGGGCGGTGTTCGCCGAGATCGGCCCGCGCATGGCCGAGTTGAGCGGTTCCCGGCTGGCCGCGCAGCAA
CAGATGGAAGGCCTCCTGGCGCCGCACCGGCCCAAGGAGCCCGCGTGGTTCCTGGCCACCGTCGGAGTCT
CGCCCGACCACCAGGGCAAGGGTCTGGGCAGCGCCGTCGTGCTCCCCGGAGTGGAGGCGGCCGAGCGCGC
CGGGGTGCCCGCCTTCCTGGAGACCTCCGCGCCCCGCAACCTCCCCTTCTACGAGCGGCTCGGCTTCACC
GTCACCGCCGACGTCGAGGTGCCCGAAGGACCGCGCACCTGGTGCATGACCCGCAAGCCCGGTGCCGCCA
CGAACTTCTCTCTGTTAAAGCAAGCAGGTGACGTGGAAGAAAACCCCGGTCCCGGATCCATGGTGTCTAA
GGGCGAAGAGCTGATTAAGGAGAACATGCACATGAAGCTGTACATGGAGGGCACCGTGGACAACCATCAC
TTCAAGTGCACATCCGAGGGCGAAGGCAAGCCCTACGAGGGCACCCAGACCATGAGAATCAAGGTGGTCG
AGGGCGGCCCTCTCCCCTTCGCCTTCGACATCCTGGCTACTAGCTTCCTCTACGGCAGCAAGACCTTCAT
CAACCACACCCAGGGCATCCCCGACTTCTTCAAGCAGTCCTTCCCTGAGGGCTTCACATGGGAGAGAGTC
ACCACATACGAGGACGGGGGCGTGCTGACCGCTACCCAGGACACCAGCCTCCAGGACGGCTGCCTCATCT
ACAACGTCAAGATCAGAGGGGTGAACTTCACATCCAACGGCCCTGTGATGCAGAAGAAAACACTCGGCTG
GGAGGCCTTCACCGAAACGCTGTACCCCGCTGACGGCGGCCTGGAAGGCAGAAACGACATGGCCCTGAAG
CTCGTGGGCGGGAGCCATCTGATCGCAAACGCCAAGACCACATATAGATCCAAGAAACCCGCTAAGAACC
TCAAGATGCCTGGCGTCTACTATGTGGACTACAGACTGGAAAGAATCAAGGAGGCCAACAACGAAACCTA
CGTCGAGCAGCACGAGGTGGCAGTGGCCAGATACTGCGACCTCCCTAGCAAACTGGGGCACAAACTTAAT
TAAGAATTCCTCGAGCTAGAGCTCGCTGATCAGCCTCGACTGTGCCTTCTAGTTGCCAGCCATCTGTTGT
TTGCCCCTCCCCCGTGCCTTCCTTGACCCTGGAAGGTGCCACTCCCACTGTCCTTTCCTAATAAAATGAG
GAAATTGCATCGCATTGTCTGAGTAGGTGTCATTCTATTCTGGGGGGTGGGGTGGGGCAGGACAGCAAGG
GGGAGGATTGGGAAGACAATAGCAGGCATGCTGGGGACGACGTCAGGTGGCACTTTTCGATATCTATAAC
AAGAAAATATATATATAATAAGTTATCACGTAAGTAGAACATGAAATAACAATATAATTATCGTATGAGT
TAAATCTTAAAAGTCACGTAAAAGATAATCATGCGTCATTTTGACTCACGCGGTCGTTATAGTTCAAAAT
CAGTGACACTTACCGCATTGACAAGCACGCCTCACGGGAGCTCCAAGCGGCGACTGAGATGTCCTAAATG
CACAGCGACGGATTCGCGCTATTTAGAAAGAGAGAGCAATATTTCAAGAATGCATGCGTCAATTTTACGC
AGACTATCTTTCTAGGGTTAATCTAGCTGCATCAGGATCATATCGTCGGGTCTTTTTTCCGGCTCAGTCA
TCGCCCAAGCTGGCGCTATCTGGGCATCGGGGAGGAAGAAGCCCGTGCCTTTTCCCGCGAGGTTGAAGCG
GCATGGAAAGAGTTTGCCGAGGATGACTGCTGCTGCATTGACGTTGAGCGAAAACGCACGTTTACCATGA
TGATTCGGGAAGGTGTGGCCATGCACGCCTTTAACGGTGAACTGTTCGTTCAGGCCACCTGGGATACCAG
TTCGTCGCGGCTTTTCCGGACACAGTTCCGGATGGTCAGCCCGAAGCGCATCAGCAACCCGAACAATACC
GGCGACAGCCGGAACTGCCGTGCCGGTGTGCAGATTAATGACAGCGGTGCGGCGCTGGGATATTACGTCA
GCGAGGACGGGTATCCTGGCTGGATGCCGCAGAAATGGACATGGATACCCCGTGAGTTACCCGGCGGGCG
CGCTTGGCGTAATCATGGTCATAGCTGTTTCCTGTGTGAAATTGTTATCCGCTCACAATTCCACACAACA
TACGAGCCGGAAGCATAAAGTGTAAAGCCTGGGGTGCCTAATGAGTGAGCTAACTCACATTAATTGCGTT
GCGCTCACTGCCCGCTTTCCAGTCGGGAAACCTGTCGTGCCAGCTGCATTAATGAATCGGCCAACGCGCG
GGGAGAGGCGGTTTGCGTATTGGGCGCTCTTCCGCTTCCTCGCTCACTGACTCGCTGCGCTCGGTCGTTC
GGCTGCGGCGAGCGGTATCAGCTCACTCAAAGGCGGTAATACGGTTATCCACAGAATCAGGGGATAACGC
AGGAAAGAACATGTGAGCAAAAGGCCAGCAAAAGGCCAGGAACCGTAAAAAGGCCGCGTTGCTGGCGTTT
TTCCATAGGCTCCGCCCCCCTGACGAGCATCACAAAAATCGACGCTCAAGTCAGAGGTGGCGAAACCCGA
CAGGACTATAAAGATACCAGGCGTTTCCCCCTGGAAGCTCCCTCGTGCGCTCTCCTGTTCCGACCCTGCC
GCTTACCGGATACCTGTCCGCCTTTCTCCCTTCGGGAAGCGTGGCGCTTTCTCATAGCTCACGCTGTAGG
TATCTCAGTTCGGTGTAGGTCGTTCGCTCCAAGCTGGGCTGTGTGCACGAACCCCCCGTTCAGCCCGACC
GCTGCGCCTTATCCGGTAACTATCGTCTTGAGTCCAACCCGGTAAGACACGACTTATCGCCACTGGCAGC
AGCCACTGGTAACAGGATTAGCAGAGCGAGGTATGTAGGCGGTGCTACAGAGTTCTTGAAGTGGTGGCCT
AACTACGGCTACACTAGAAGAACAGTATTTGGTATCTGCGCTCTGCTGAAGCCAGTTACCTTCGGAAAAA
GAGTTGGTAGCTCTTGATCCGGCAAACAAACCACCGCTGGTAGCGGTGGTTTTTTTGTTTGCAAGCAGCA
GATTACGCGCAGAAAAAAAGGATCTCAAGAAGATCCTTTGATCTTTTCTACGGGGTCTGACGCTCAGTGG
AACGAAAACTCACGTTAAGGGATTTTGGTCATGAGATTATCAAAAAGGATCTTCACCTAGATCCTTTTAA
ATTAAAAATGAAGTTTTAAATCAATCTAAAGTATATATGAGTAAACTTGGTCTGACAGTTACCAATGCTT
AATCAGTGAGGCACCTATCTCAGCGATC
Features (pLannotate 1.2.2; 18 found; start..end, strand, type, name):
    822..926     -  promoter       AmpR promoter: bla
    979..1407    -  rep_origin     f1 ori (sequence partly withheld): f1 bacteriophage origin of replication; arrow indicates direction of (+) strand synthesis
   1412..1567    -  CDS            lacZα (fragment): LacZα fragment of β-galactosidase; lacZ fragment
   1569..1688    +  CDS            B (fragment): PORTL_LAMBD - Experimental evidence at protein level: Swiss-Prot protein existence level 1. Forms the portal vertex of the capsid (PubMed:6228056, PubMed:6232391). This portal plays critical roles in head assembly, genome packaging, neck/tail attachment, and genome ejection (Probable). The portal protein multimerizes as a single ring-shaped homododecamer arranged around a central channel (PubMed:6232391). Binds to the terminase subunits to form the packaging machine (PubMed:7799432). From Escherichia phage lambda (Bacteriophage lambda).
   2340..3518    +  promoter       EF-1α promoter: strong constitutive promoter for human elongation factor EF-1α
   3497..4744    +  CDS            Adarb1 (fragment): RED1_RAT - Also known as Red1. Experimental evidence at protein level: Swiss-Prot protein existence level 1. Catalyzes the hydrolytic deamination of adenosine to inosine in double-stranded RNA (dsRNA) referred to as A-to-I RNA editing. This may affect gene expression and function in a number of ways that include mRNA translation by changing codons and hence the amino acid sequence of proteins; pre-mRNA splicing by altering splice site recognition sequences; RNA stability by changing sequences involved in nuclease recognition; genetic stability in the case of RNA virus genomes by changing seque
   5150..5500    +  CDS            CAPSD_BPMS2 (fragment): Experimental evidence at protein level: Swiss-Prot protein existence level 1. Acts as a translational repressor of viral replicase synthesis late in infection. This latter function is the result of capsid protein interaction with an RNA hairpin which contains the replicase ribosome-binding site. From Escherichia phage MS2 (Bacteriophage MS2).
   5567..6163    +  CDS            PuroR (fragment): puromycin N-acetyltransferase; pac from Streptomyces; confers resistance to puromycin
   6164..6219    +  CDS            P2A (fragment): 2A peptide from porcine teschovirus-1 polyprotein Eukaryotic ribosomes fail to insert a peptide bond between the Gly and Pro residues, yielding separate polypeptides.
   6227..6937    +  CDS            mTagBFP2: mTagBFP2 is a basic (constitutively fluorescent) blue fluorescent protein published in 2011, derived from Entacmaea quadricolor. It is reported to be a very rapidly-maturing monomer with very low acid sensitivity.
   6977..7184    +  polyA_signal   bGH poly(A) signal: bovine growth hormone polyadenylation signal
   7524..7991    +  CDS            B (fragment): PORTL_LAMBD - Experimental evidence at protein level: Swiss-Prot protein existence level 1. Forms the portal vertex of the capsid (PubMed:6228056, PubMed:6232391). This portal plays critical roles in head assembly, genome packaging, neck/tail attachment, and genome ejection (Probable). The portal protein multimerizes as a single ring-shaped homododecamer arranged around a central channel (PubMed:6232391). Binds to the terminase subunits to form the packaging machine (PubMed:7799432). From Escherichia phage lambda (Bacteriophage lambda).
   8029..8045    -  protein_bind   lac operator: The lac repressor binds to the lac operator to inhibit transcription in E. coli. This inhibition can be relieved by adding lactose or isopropyl-β-D-thiogalactopyranoside (IPTG). lac repressor encoded by lacI
   8053..8083    -  promoter       lac promoter: promoter for the E. coli lac operon
   8098..8119    -  protein_bind   CAP binding site: CAP binding activates transcription in the presence of cAMP. E. coli catabolite activator protein
   8132..8224    -  CDS            lacI (fragment): lac repressor; lacI; The lac repressor binds to the lac operator to inhibit transcription in E. coli. This inhibition can be relieved by adding lactose or isopropyl-β-D-thiogalactopyranoside (IPTG).
   8407..8995    -  rep_origin     ori: high-copy-number ColE1/pMB1/pBR322/pUC origin of replication
   9166..821     -  CDS            AmpR (across the origin): β-lactamase; bla; confers resistance to ampicillin, carbenicillin, and related antibiotics
