[The description below was written by a language model from this plasmid's Addgene catalogue record and pLannotate feature annotations shown in this document.]
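Description:
LSM0253 (PB)EF1a-ADAR2dd-MCP-T2A-PuroR-P2A-BFP is a 9.2 kb PiggyBac donor plasmid for stable overexpression of an RNA-editing fusion protein in mammalian cells. It is maintained in E. coli through a ColE1/pUC-type origin and an ampicillin resistance gene (bla with its own promoter). The backbone also carries an f1 phage origin and remnants of a lacZα/lac promoter cloning region. The catalogue lists it as low copy, even though the annotated origin is of the high-copy type. The automated feature table does not annotate the PiggyBac terminal repeats. It does call short lambda phage "B" fragments on either side of the expression cassette, which are probably similarity hits to flanking or spacer sequence, not functional genes.

The payload is a single EF-1α promoter-driven open reading frame terminated by a bGH polyadenylation signal. It begins with the deaminase domain of ADAR2 (ADAR2dd, matched by the annotation to a rat Adarb1 fragment), which carries the E488Q and T501A mutations. This domain is fused to the MS2 bacteriophage coat protein (MCP), which binds MS2 RNA hairpins and so can recruit the adenosine-to-inosine editing activity to transcripts or guide RNAs carrying that hairpin. A T2A peptide (named in the construct but not annotated) and a P2A peptide then separate puromycin N-acetyltransferase and mTagBFP2 from the fusion. One transcript therefore yields the editor, a drug selection marker and a blue fluorescent reporter as separate polypeptides.

When supplied together with PiggyBac transposase, the cassette would integrate into the genome, allowing puromycin selection or BFP sorting of cells that stably express ADAR2dd-MCP. The associated publication concerns post-transcriptional modular synthetic receptors.
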