Addgene plasmid #233444: LSM0253 (PB)EF1a-ADAR2dd-MCP-T2A-PuroR-P2A-BFP
Purpose: PiggyBac donor plasmid to overexpress ADAR2dd-MCP
Depositing lab: Xiaojing Gao. Depositing organization: Stanford University. Publication: Post-transcriptional modular synthetic receptors. Zhang X, Mille-Fragoso LS, Kaseniit KE, Lee AP, Zhang M, Call CC, Hu Y, Xie Y, Gao XJ. Nat Chem Biol. 2025 Mar 28. doi: 10.1038/s41589-025-01872-w. PubMed 40155716.
Backbone
  Vector backbone: PiggyBac vector
  Vector type: Mammalian Expression
  Selectable markers: Puromycin ; TagBFP
Growth in bacteria
  Bacterial resistance: Ampicillin, 100 μg/mL
  Growth temperature: 30°C
  Growth strain: NEB Stable
  Copy number: Low Copy
Gene/Insert
  Gene/Insert name: ADAR2dd-MCP-T2A-PuroR-P2A-BFP
  Species: Synthetic
  Mutation: E488Q, T501A on ADAR2dd
  Promoter: EF1a
  Cloning method: Gibson Cloning
Terms and licenses: Academic/Nonprofit Terms; Industry Terms: Not Available to Industry
Depositor comments: https://benchling.com/s/seq-Pe5vbEoWl9SDuuP1hU29?m=slm-xn02TBg7O0GNb43ZaDH7 for annotated sequence file. Please visit https://doi.org/10.1101/2024.05.03.592453 for bioRxiv preprint.
How to cite: LSM0253 (PB)EF1a-ADAR2dd-MCP-T2A-PuroR-P2A-BFP was a gift from Xiaojing Gao (Addgene plasmid # 233444 ; http://n2t.net/addgene:233444 ; RRID:Addgene_233444)
